>Addgene plasmid #18863 | pEX-CMV-SP-CFP-STM2(15-746) | depositor full sequence | sequence record 8869 | Author sequence
TAGTTATTAATAGTAATCAATTACGGGGTCATTAGTTCATAGCCCATATATGGAGTTCCGCGTTACATAA
CTTACGGTAAATGGCCCGCCTGGCTGACCGCCCAACGACCCCCGCCCATTGACGTCAATAATGACGTATG
TTCCCATAGTAACGCCAATAGGGACTTTCCATTGACGTCAATGGGTGGAGTATTTACGGTAAACTGCCCA
CTTGGCAGTACATCAAGTGTATCATATGCCAAGTACGCCCCCTATTGACGTCAATGACGGTAAATGGCCC
GCCTGGCATTATGCCCAGTACATGACCTTATGGGACTTTCCTACTTGGCAGTACATCTACGTATTAGTCA
TCGCTATTACCATGGTGATGCGGTTTTGGCAGTACATCAATGGGCGTGGATAGCGGTTTGACTCACGGGG
ATTTCCAAGTCTCCACCCCATTGACGTCAATGGGAGTTTGTTTTGGCACCAAAATCAACGGGACTTTCCA
AAATGTCGTAACAACTCCGCCCCATTGACGCAAATGGGCGGTAGGCGTGTACGGTGGGAGGTCTATATAA
GCAGAGCTGGTTTAGTGAACCGTCAGATCCGCTAGCACCATGGATGTATGCGTCCGTCTTGCCCTGTGGC
TCCTCTGGGGACTCCTCCTGCACCAGGGCCAGAGCCTCGCACCGGTCGCCACCATGGTGAGCAAGGGCGA
GGAGCTGTTCACCGGGGTGGTGCCCATCCTGGTCGAGCTGGACGGCGACGTAAACGGCCACAAGTTCAGC
GTGTCCGGCGAGGGCGAGGGCGATGCCACCTACGGCAAGCTGACCCTGAAGTTCATCTGCACCACCGGCA
AGCTGCCCGTGCCCTGGCCCACCCTCGTGACCACCCTGACCTGGGGCGTGCAGTGCTTCAGCCGCTACCC
CGACCACATGAAGCAGCACGACTTCTTCAAGTCCGCCATGCCCGAAGGCTACGTCCAGGAGCGCACCATC
TTCTTCAAGGACGACGGCAACTACAAGACCCGCGCCGAGGTGAAGTTCGAGGGCGACACCCTGGTGAACC
GCATCGAGCTGAAGGGCATCGACTTCAAGGAGGACGGCAACATCCTGGGGCACAAGCTGGAGTACAACTA
CATCAGCCACAACGTCTATATCACCGCCGACAAGCAGAAGAACGGCATCAAGGCCAACTTCAAGATCCGC
CACAACATCGAGGACGGCAGCGTGCAGCTCGCCGACCACTACCAGCAGAACACCCCCATCGGCGACGGCC
CCGTGCTGCTGCCCGACAACCACTACCTGAGCACCCAGTCCGCCCTGAGCAAAGACCCCAACGAGAAGCG
CGATCACATGGTCCTGCTGGAGTTCGTGACCGCCGCCGGGATCACTCTCGGCATGGACGAGCTGTACAAG
TCCGGATCAACAAGTTTGTACAAAAAAGCAGGCTCCCTCTGCGAGCTTGTGCCCCGGCACCTCCGCGGGC
GGCGGGCGACTGGCTCTGCCGCAACTGCCGCCTCCTCTCTCGCCGCGGCGGCCGGCGATAGCCCGGCGCT
CATGACAGATCCCTGCATGTCACTGAGTCCACCATGCTTTACAGAAGAAGACAGATTTAGTCTGGAAGCT
CTTCAAACAATACATAAACAAATGGATGATGACAAAGATGGTGGAATTGAAGTAGAGGAAAGTGATGAAT
TCATCAGAGAAGATATGAAATATAAAGATGCTACTAATAAACACAGCCATCTGCACAGAGAAGATAAACA
TATAACGATTGAGGATTTATGGAAACGATGGAAAACATCAGAAGTTCATAATTGGACCCTTGAAGACACT
CTTCAGTGGTTGATAGAGTTTGTTGAACTACCCCAATATGAGAAGAATTTTAGAGACAACAATGTCAAAG
GAACGACACTTCCCAGGATAGCAGTGCACGAACCTTCATTTATGATCTCCCAGTTGAAAATCAGTGACCG
GAGTCACAGACAAAAACTTCAGCTCAAGGCATTGGATGTGGTTTTGTTTGGACCTCTAACACGCCCACCT
CATAACTGGATGAAAGATTTTATCCTCACAATTTCTATAGTAATTGGTGTTGGAGGCTGCTGGTTTGCTT
ATACGCAGAATAAGACATCAAAAGAACATGTTGCAAAAATGATGAAAGATTTAGAGAGCTTACAAACTGC
AGAGCAAAGTCTAATGGACTTACAAGAGAGGCTTGAAAAGGCACAGGAAGAAAACAGAAATGTTGCTGTA
GAAAAGCAAAATTTAGAGCGCAAAATGATGGATGAAATCAATTATGCAAAGGAGGAGGCTTGTCGGCTGA
GAGAGCTAAGGGAGGGAGCTGAATGTGAATTGAGTAGACGTCAGTATGCAGAACAGGAATTGGAACAGGT
TCGCATGGCTCTGAAAAAGGCCGAAAAAGAATTTGAACTGAGAAGCAGTTGGTCTGTTCCAGATGCACTT
CAGAAATGGCTTCAGTTAACACATGAAGTAGAAGTGCAATACTACAATATTAAAAGACAAAACGCTGAAA
TGCAGCTAGCTATTGCTAAAGATGAGGCAGAAAAAATTAAAAAGAAGAGAAGCACAGTCTTTGGGACTCT
GCACGTTGCACACAGCTCCTCCCTAGATGAGGTAGACCACAAAATTCTGGAAGCAAAGAAAGCTCTCTCT
GAGTTGACAACTTGTTTACGAGAACGACTTTTTCGCTGGCAACAAATTGAGAAGATCTGTGGCTTTCAGA
TAGCCCATAACTCAGGACTCCCCAGCCTGACCTCTTCCCTTTATTCTGATCACAGCTGGGTGGTGATGCC
CAGAGTCTCCATTCCACCCTATCCAATTGCTGGAGGAGTTGATGACTTAGATGAAGACACACCCCCAATA
GTGTCACAATTTCCCGGGACCATGGCTAAACCTCCTGGATCATTAGCCAGAAGCAGCAGCCTGTGCCGTT
CACGCCGCAGCATTGTGCCGTCCTCGCCTCAGCCTCAGCGAGCTCAGCTTGCTCCACACGCCCCCCACCC
GTCACACCCTCGGCACCCTCACCACCCGCAACACACACCACACTCCTTGCCTTCCCCTGATCCAGATATC
CTCTCAGTGTCAAGTTGCCCTGCGCTTTATCGAAATGAAGTGGAGGAAGAGGCCATTTACTTCTCTGCTG
AAAAGCAATGGGAAGTGCCAGACACAGCTTCAGAATGTGACTCCTTAAATTCTTCCATTGGAAGGAAACA
GTCTCCTCCTTTAAGCCTCGAGATATACCAAACATTATCTCCGCGAAAGATATCAAGAGATGAGGTGTCC
CTAGAGGATTCCTCCCGAGGGGATTCGCCTGTAACTGTGGATGTGTCTTGGGGTTCTCCCGACTGTGTAG
GTCTGACAGAGACTAAGAGTATGATCTTCAGTCCTGCAAGCAAAGTGTACAATGGCATTTTGGAGAAATC
CTGTAGCATGAACCAGCTTTCCAGTGGCATCCCGGTGCCTAAACCTCGCCACACATCATGTTCCTCAGCT
GGCAACGACAGTAAACCAGTTCAGGAAGCCCCAAGTGTTGCCAGAATAAGCAGCATCCCACATGACCTTT
GTCATAATGGAGAGAAAAGCAAAAAGCCATCAAAAATCAAAAGCCTTTTTAAGAAGAAATCTAAGTGAAA
CCCAGCTTTCTTGTACAAAGTGGTTGATCCGGACTCAGATCTCGAGCTCAAGCTTCGAATTCTGCAGTCG
ACGGTACCGCGGGCCCGGGATCCACCGGATCTAGATAACTGATCATAATCAGCCATACCACATTTGTAGA
GGTTTTACTTGCTTTAAAAAACCTCCCACACCTCCCCCTGAACCTGAAACATAAAATGAATGCAATTGTT
GTTGTTAACTTGTTTATTGCAGCTTATAATGGTTACAAATAAAGCAATAGCATCACAAATTTCACAAATA
AAGCATTTTTTTCACTGCATTCTAGTTGTGGTTTGTCCAAACTCATCAATGTATCTTAACGCGTAAATTG
TAAGCGTTAATATTTTGTTAAAATTCGCGTTAAATTTTTGTTAAATCAGCTCATTTTTTAACCAATAGGC
CGAAATCGGCAAAATCCCTTATAAATCAAAAGAATAGACCGAGATAGGGT
[37 nt withheld, positions 4111-4147]
AAAGAACGTGGACTCCAACGTCAAAGG
[49 nt withheld, positions 4175-4223]
T
[91 nt withheld, positions 4225-4315]
G
[124 nt withheld, positions 4317-4440]
CAGGTGGCACTTTTCGGGGAAATGTGCGCGGAACCCCTATTTGTTTATTTTTCTAAATACATTCAAATAT
GTATCCGCTCATGAGACAATAACCCTGATAAATGCTTCAATAATATTGAAAAAGGAAGAGTCCTGAGGCG
GAAAGAACCAGCTGTGGAATGTGTGTCAGTTAGGGTGTGGAAAGTCCCCAGGCTCCCCAGCAGGCAGAAG
TATGCAAAGCATGCATCTCAATTAGTCAGCAACCAGGTGTGGAAAGTCCCCAGGCTCCCCAGCAGGCAGA
AGTATGCAAAGCATGCATCTCAATTAGTCAGCAACCATAGTCCCGCCCCTAACTCCGCCCATCCCGCCCC
TAACTCCGCCCAGTTCCGCCCATTCTCCGCCCCATGGCTGACTAATTTTTTTTATTTATGCAGAGGCCGA
GGCCGCCTCGGCCTCTGAGCTATTCCAGAAGTAGTGAGGAGGCTTTTTTGGAGGCCTAGGCTTTTGCAAA
GATCGATCAAGAGACAGGATGAGGATCGTTTCGCATGATTGAACAAGATGGATTGCACGCAGGTTCTCCG
GCCGCTTGGGTGGAGAGGCTATTCGGCTATGACTGGGCACAACAGACAATCGGCTGCTCTGATGCCGCCG
TGTTCCGGCTGTCAGCGCAGGGGCGCCCGGTTCTTTTTGTCAAGACCGACCTGTCCGGTGCCCTGAATGA
ACTGCAAGACGAGGCAGCGCGGCTATCGTGGCTGGCCACGACGGGCGTTCCTTGCGCAGCTGTGCTCGAC
GTTGTCACTGAAGCGGGAAGGGACTGGCTGCTATTGGGCGAAGTGCCGGGGCAGGATCTCCTGTCATCTC
ACCTTGCTCCTGCCGAGAAAGTATCCATCATGGCTGATGCAATGCGGCGGCTGCATACGCTTGATCCGGC
TACCTGCCCATTCGACCACCAAGCGAAACATCGCATCGAGCGAGCACGTACTCGGATGGAAGCCGGTCTT
GTCGATCAGGATGATCTGGACGAAGAGCATCAGGGGCTCGCGCCAGCCGAACTGTTCGCCAGGCTCAAGG
CGAGCATGCCCGACGGCGAGGATCTCGTCGTGACCCATGGCGATGCCTGCTTGCCGAATATCATGGTGGA
AAATGGCCGCTTTTCTGGATTCATCGACTGTGGCCGGCTGGGTGTGGCGGACCGCTATCAGGACATAGCG
TTGGCTACCCGTGATATTGCTGAAGAGCTTGGCGGCGAATGGGCTGACCGCTTCCTCGTGCTTTACGGTA
TCGCCGCTCCCGATTCGCAGCGCATCGCCTTCTATCGCCTTCTTGACGAGTTCTTCTGAGCGGGACTCTG
GGGTTCGAAATGACCGACCAAGCGACGCCCAACCTGCCATCACGAGATTTCGATTCCACCGCCGCCTTCT
ATGAAAGGTTGGGCTTCGGAATCGTTTTCCGGGACGCCGGCTGGATGATCCTCCAGCGCGGGGATCTCAT
GCTGGAGTTCTTCGCCCACCCTAGGGGGAGGCTAACTGAAACACGGAAGGAGACAATACCGGAAGGAACC
CGCGCTATGACGGCAATAAAAAGACAGAATAAAACGCACGGTGTTGGGTCGTTTGTTCATAAACGCGGGG
TTCGGTCCCAGGGCTGGCACTCTGTCGATACCCCACCGAGACCCCATTGGGGCCAATACGCCCGCGTTTC
TTCCTTTTCCCCACCCCACCCCCCAAGTTCGGGTGAAGGCCCAGGGCTCGCAGCCAACGTCGGGGCGGCA
GGCCCTGCCATAGCCTCAGGTTACTCATATATACTTTAGATTGATTTAAAACTTCATTTTTAATTTAAAA
GGATCTAGGTGAAGATCCTTTTTGATAATCTCATGACCAAAATCCCTTAACGTGAGTTTTCGTTCCACTG
AGCGTCAGACCCCGTAGAAAAGATCAAAGGATCTTCTTGAGATCCTTTTTTTCTGCGCGTAATCTGCTGC
TTGCAAACAAAAAAACCACCGCTACCAGCGGTGGTTTGTTTGCCGGATCAAGAGCTACCAACTCTTTTTC
CGAAGGTAACTGGCTTCAGCAGAGCGCAGATACCAAATACTGTCCTTCTAGTGTAGCCGTAGTTAGGCCA
CCACTTCAAGAACTCTGTAGCACCGCCTACATACCTCGCTCTGCTAATCCTGTTACCAGTGGCTGCTGCC
AGTGGCGATAAGTCGTGTCTTACCGGGTTGGACTCAAGACGATAGTTACCGGATAAGGCGCAGCGGTCGG
GCTGAACGGGGGGTTCGTGCACACAGCCCAGCTTGGAGCGAACGACCTACACCGAACTGAGATACCTACA
GCGTGAGCTATGAGAAAGCGCCACGCTTCCCGAAGGGAGAAAGGCGGACAGGTATCCGGTAAGCGGCAGG
GTCGGAACAGGAGAGCGCACGAGGGAGCTTCCAGGGGGAAACGCCTGGTATCTTTATAGTCCTGTCGGGT
TTCGCCACCTCTGACTTGAGCGTCGATTTTTGTGATGCTCGTCAGGGGGGCGGAGCCTATGGAAAAACGC
CAGCAACGCGGCCTTTTTACGGTTCCTGGCCTTTTGCTGGCCTTTTGCTCACATGTTCTTTCCTGCGTTA
TCCCCTGATTCTGTGGATAACCGTATTACCGCCATGCAT
Features (pLannotate 1.2.2; 18 found; start..end, strand, type, name):
     61..364     +  enhancer       CMV enhancer: human cytomegalovirus immediate early enhancer
    365..568     +  promoter       CMV promoter: human cytomegalovirus (CMV) immediate early promoter
    600..671     +  CDS            STIM1 (fragment): STIM1_HUMAN - Also known as GOK From Homo sapiens (Human).
    684..1400    +  CDS            ECFP: ECFP is a basic (constitutively fluorescent) cyan fluorescent protein published in 1996, derived from Aequorea victoria. It has low acid sensitivity.
   1410..1434    +  protein_bind   attB1: mutant version of attB; recombination site for the Gateway® BP reaction BP Clonase™
   1440..3635    +  CDS            STIM2: STIM2_HUMAN - Also known as KIAA1482. Experimental evidence at protein level: Swiss-Prot protein existence level 1. Plays a role in mediating store-operated Ca(2+) entry (SOCE), a Ca(2+) influx following depletion of intracellular Ca(2+) stores. Functions as a highly sensitive Ca(2+) sensor in the endoplasmic reticulum which activates both store-operated and store-independent Ca(2+)-influx. Regulates basal cytosolic and endoplasmic reticulum Ca(2+) concentrations. Upon mild variations of the endoplasmic reticulum Ca(2+) concentration, translocates from the endoplasmic reticulum to the plasma m
   3640..3664    -  protein_bind   attB2: mutant version of attB; recombination site for the Gateway® BP reaction BP Clonase™
   3668..3733    +  misc_feature   MCS: multiple cloning site
   3750..3834    +  CDS            large T antigen (fragment): large T antigen from SV40 (simian virus 40)
   3857..3978    +  polyA_signal   SV40 poly(A) signal: SV40 polyadenylation signal
   4012..4440    -  rep_origin     f1 ori (sequence partly withheld): f1 bacteriophage origin of replication; arrow indicates direction of (+) strand synthesis
   4467..4571    +  promoter       AmpR promoter: bla
   4573..4930    +  promoter       SV40 promoter: SV40 enhancer and early promoter
   4965..5759    +  CDS            NeoR/KanR: aminoglycoside phosphotransferase from Tn5; aph(3')-II (or nptII); confers resistance to neomycin, kanamycin, and G418 (Geneticin®)
   5780..5932    +  CDS            ble (fragment): BLE_KLEPN - Experimental evidence at protein level: Swiss-Prot protein existence level 1. Binding protein with a strong affinity to the bleomycin family of antibiotics. Binds to CL990; an antimitotic-antibiotic compound. From Klebsiella pneumoniae.
   5991..6038    +  polyA_signal   HSV TK poly(A) signal: herpes simplex virus thymidine kinase polyadenylation signal (Cole and Stacy, 1985)
   6129..6145    -  polyA_signal   bGH poly(A) signal (fragment): bovine growth hormone polyadenylation signal
   6367..6955    +  rep_origin     ori: high-copy-number ColE1/pMB1/pBR322/pUC origin of replication
