[The description below was written by a language model from this plasmid's Addgene catalogue record and pLannotate feature annotations shown in this document.]
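Description:
pEX-CMV-SP-CFP-STM2(15-746) is a 7,069-nt mammalian expression plasmid made by Gateway cloning. It expresses human Stromal Interaction Molecule 2 (STIM2) tagged with cyan fluorescent protein just after its signal peptide. Transcription is driven by the human cytomegalovirus immediate-early enhancer and promoter and ends at an SV40 polyadenylation signal. The open reading frame begins with a short signal-peptide segment, which the automated annotation matches to a fragment of human STIM1. This is followed by ECFP, an attB1 recombination site, and then residues 15–746 of STIM2, with attB2 and a residual multiple cloning site downstream. Because the fluorescent protein sits behind a cleavable signal sequence rather than at the extreme N terminus, the fusion should still be targeted to the endoplasmic reticulum, with CFP on the lumenal end of the mature protein. The depositor notes three substitutions in the STIM2 coding sequence (P38L, V222I and E575V) and reports that they do not affect function.

The backbone carries a high-copy ColE1/pUC-type origin for propagation in E. coli and an f1 origin. A single Tn5 NeoR/KanR gene sits behind tandem bacterial (bla) and SV40 early promoters and is terminated by an HSV TK poly(A) signal. This one marker therefore gives kanamycin resistance in bacteria and G418 selection in mammalian cells. The short large T antigen, ble and bGH poly(A) fragments in the feature table appear to be backbone remnants rather than functional elements.

STIM2 is an ER calcium sensor that regulates basal cytosolic and ER calcium levels and contributes to store-operated calcium entry. The construct is suited to live-cell imaging of STIM2 localisation and translocation, and to overexpression studies of calcium homeostasis, in line with the associated publication.
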