Addgene plasmid #18863: pEX-CMV-SP-CFP-STM2(15-746)
Depositing lab: Tobias Meyer. Depositing organization: Stanford University. Publication: STIM2 is a feedback regulator that stabilizes basal cytosolic and endoplasmic reticulum Ca2+ levels. Brandman O, Liou J, Park WS, Meyer T. Cell. 2007 Dec 28. 131(7):1327-39. 10.1016/j.cell.2007.11.039 PubMed 18160041.
Backbone
  Vector backbone: Gateway
  Vector type: Mammalian Expression
  Selectable markers: Neomycin (select with G418)
Growth in bacteria
  Bacterial resistance: Kanamycin, 50 μg/mL
  Growth temperature: 37°C
  Growth strain: DH5alpha
  Copy number: Unknown
Gene/Insert
  Gene/Insert name: Stromal Interaction Molecule 2
  Species: H. sapiens (human)
  Mutation: CFP inserted between signal peptide and residues 15-746 of STIM2 (Lab plasmid WS5170)
  Entrez Gene: STIM2
  Tag / fusion protein: CFP (N terminal on backbone)
  Cloning method: Gateway Cloning; 5′ cloning site attB1 (unknown if destroyed); 3′ cloning site attB2 (unknown if destroyed)
  Sequencing primers: 5′ n/a
Terms and licenses: Academic/Nonprofit Terms; Industry Terms: Not Available to Industry
Depositor comments: STIM2 also has P38L, V222I, and E575V, as described in the paper's supplemental material. These mutations do not affect function.
How to cite: pEX-CMV-SP-CFP-STM2(15-746) was a gift from Tobias Meyer (Addgene plasmid # 18863 ; http://n2t.net/addgene:18863 ; RRID:Addgene_18863)
