>Addgene plasmid #18863 | pEX-CMV-SP-CFP-STM2(15-746) | addgene partial sequence | sequence record 26021 | 18863 with EGFP-C
CTCGGCNTGGANGAGCTGTACAAGTCCGGATCAACAAGTTTGTACAAAAAAGCAGGCTTAACCTGCGAGC
TTGTGCCCCGGCACCTCCGCGGGCGGCGGGCGACTGGCTCTGCCGCAACTGCCGCCTCCTCTCTCGCCGC
GGCGGCCGGCGATAGCCCGGCGCTCATGACAGATCCCTGCATGTCACTGAGTCCACCATGCTTTACAGAA
GAAGACAGATTTAGTCTGGAAGCTCTTCAAACAATACATAAACAAATGGATGATGACAAAGATGGTGGAA
TTGAAGTAGAGGAAAGTGATGAATTCATCAGAGAAGATATGAAATATAAAGATGCTACTAATAAACACAG
CCATCTGCACAGAGAAGATAAACATATAACGATTGAGGATTTATGGAAACGATGGAAAACATCAGAAGTT
CATAATTGGACCCTTGAAGACACTCTTCAGTGGTTGATAGAGTTTGTTGAACTACCCCAATATGAGAAGA
ATTTTAGAGACAACAATGTCAAAGGAACGACACTTCCCAGGATAGCAGTGCACGAACCTTCATTTATGAT
CTCCCAGTTGAAAATCAGTGACCGGAGTCACAGACAAAAACTTCAGCTCAAGGCATTGGATGNGNTTTTG
TTTGGACCTCTAACACGCCCACCTCATAACTGGATGAAAGATTTTATCCTCACAATTTCTATNNNNNNNN
NNNNNNNNNNNNNNNNNNNTTNNTTTTTNCCCNNNNNNNNNNNNNNNNNNNNNNNNTNGNTNGCAAAAAN
NGATGAAAGANTTNN
